Addgene plasmid #61418: pOPINK-OTUD6B (full-length, aa 1-293)
Purpose: Expresses human OTUD6B (full-length) in E. coli.
Depositing lab: David Komander. Depositing organization: MRC Laboratory of Molecular Biology. Publication: OTU Deubiquitinases Reveal Mechanisms of Linkage Specificity and Enable Ubiquitin Chain Restriction Analysis. Mevissen TE, Hospenthal MK, Geurink PP, Elliott PR, Akutsu M, Arnaudo N, Ekkebus R, Kulathu Y, Wauer T, El Oualid F, Freund SM, Ovaa H, Komander D. Cell. 2013 Jul 3;154(1):169-84. doi: 10.1016/j.cell.2013.05.046. PubMed 23827681.
Backbone
  Vector backbone: pOPINK
  Backbone manufacturer: OPPF-UK
  Backbone size w/o insert (bp): 6299
  Total vector size (bp): 6849
  Vector type: Bacterial Expression
Growth in bacteria
  Bacterial resistance: Kanamycin, 50 μg/mL
  Growth temperature: 37°C
  Growth strain: DH5alpha
  Copy number: Unknown
Gene/Insert
  Gene/Insert name: OTUD6B
  Species: H. sapiens (human)
  Insert size (bp): 879
  GenBank ID: NM_016023.3
  Entrez Gene: OTUD6B (a.k.a. CGI-77, DUBA-5, DUBA5)
  Promoter: T7
  Tag / fusion protein: His6-GST-3C (N terminal on backbone)
  Cloning method: Restriction Enzyme; 5′ cloning site KpnI (destroyed during cloning); 3′ cloning site HindIII (not destroyed)
  Sequencing primers: 5′ pGEX 5’; 3′ T7 Terminal
Terms and licenses: Academic/Nonprofit Terms; Industry Terms: Not Available to Industry
How to cite: pOPINK-OTUD6B (full-length, aa 1-293) was a gift from David Komander (Addgene plasmid # 61418 ; http://n2t.net/addgene:61418 ; RRID:Addgene_61418)
