[The description below was written by a language model from this plasmid's Addgene catalogue record and pLannotate feature annotations shown in this document.]
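Description:
pOPINK-OTUD6B (full-length, aa 1-293) is a bacterial expression plasmid for producing human OTUD6B, an OTU-family deubiquitinase also known as DUBA5, in E. coli. It is built on the pOPINK backbone and totals 6,849 bp. The annotated backbone has a pET-like layout. It carries a ColE1/pMB1-type origin accompanied by the bom region and the rop gene, which moderates copy number, although the catalogue lists copy number as unknown. It also has an f1 phage origin and a kanamycin resistance gene (aph(3')-Ia) for selection. Short tetracycline-resistance fragments flanking the lacI region appear to be non-functional remnants of the parental vector.

The expression cassette is driven by a T7 promoter followed directly by a lac operator and the strong T7 gene 10 ribosome binding site. The plasmid also encodes lacI under its own promoter. Transcription therefore requires a host supplying T7 RNA polymerase and is repressed until lactose or IPTG relieves lac repressor binding. The open reading frame begins with a His6 tag fused to Schistosoma japonicum glutathione S-transferase. According to the catalogue, this is followed by a 3C protease cleavage site, which is not separately annotated but would fall in the short gap between GST and the insert. The 879 bp full-length OTUD6B coding sequence comes next. This arrangement allows purification by nickel or glutathione affinity and later removal of the tags by 3C protease. A His-tag fragment and a T7 gene 10B-derived fragment are annotated downstream of the insert, before the T7 terminator. The record lists only an N-terminal tag, so these are probably untranslated backbone remnants, though this is not stated. The associated work concerns the linkage specificity of OTU deubiquitinases, which fits use of the plasmid to make recombinant enzyme for biochemical studies.
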