Features (pLannotate 1.2.2; 21 found; start..end, strand, type, name):
     12..467     +  rep_origin     f1 ori (sequence partly withheld): f1 bacteriophage origin of replication; arrow indicates direction of (+) strand synthesis
    494..551     +  promoter       AmpR promoter (fragment): bla
    560..1375    -  CDS            KanR: aminoglycoside phosphotransferase; aph(3')-Ia; confers resistance to kanamycin in bacteria or G418 (Geneticin®) in eukaryotes
   1497..2085    +  rep_origin     ori: high-copy-number ColE1/pMB1/pBR322/pUC origin of replication
   2271..2413    -  misc_feature   bom: basis of mobility region from pBR322
   2515..2706    -  CDS            rop: Rop protein, which maintains plasmids at low copy number; rop
   2723..3103    +  CDS            YPB1_ECOLX: Protein predicted: Swiss-Prot protein existence level 4. From Escherichia coli.
   3175..3466    -  CDS            TcR (fragment): tetracycline efflux protein; tet; confers resistance to tetracycline
   3481..3502    -  protein_bind   CAP binding site: CAP binding activates transcription in the presence of cAMP. E. coli catabolite activator protein
   3515..4597    -  CDS            lacI: lac repressor; lacI; The lac repressor binds to the lac operator to inhibit transcription in E. coli. This inhibition can be relieved by adding lactose or isopropyl-β-D-thiogalactopyranoside (IPTG).
   4598..4675    -  promoter       lacI promoter: lacI
   4683..4962    -  CDS            TcR (fragment): tetracycline efflux protein; tet; confers resistance to tetracycline
   4984..5002    +  promoter       T7 promoter: promoter for bacteriophage T7 RNA polymerase
   5003..5027    +  protein_bind   lac operator: The lac repressor binds to the lac operator to inhibit transcription in E. coli. This inhibition can be relieved by adding lactose or isopropyl-β-D-thiogalactopyranoside (IPTG). lac repressor encoded by lacI
   5042..5064    +  RBS            RBS: efficient ribosome binding site from bacteriophage T7 gene 10 (Olins and Rangwala, 1989)
   5077..5094    +  CDS            7xHis (fragment): 6xHis affinity tag
   5095..5748    +  CDS            GST26_SCHJA: Experimental evidence at protein level: Swiss-Prot protein existence level 1. GST isoenzymes appear to play a central role in the parasite detoxification system. Other functions are also suspected including a role in increasing the solubility of haematin in the parasite gut. From Schistosoma japonicum (Blood fluke).
   5791..6669    +  CDS            OTUD6B: OTU6B_HUMAN - Also known as DUBA5. Experimental evidence at protein level: Swiss-Prot protein existence level 1. [Isoform 2]: Stimulates protein synthesis. Influences the expression of CCND1/cyclin D1 by promoting its translation and regulates MYC/c-Myc protein stability. From Homo sapiens (Human).
   6693..6710    +  CDS            9xHis (fragment): 9xHis affinity tag
   6720..6769    +  CDS            SET1 (fragment): solubility-enhancement tag derived from T7 phage gene 10B
   6777..6824    +  terminator     T7 terminator: transcription terminator for bacteriophage T7 RNA polymerase
>Addgene plasmid #61418 | pOPINK-OTUD6B (full-length, aa 1-293) | depositor full sequence | sequence record 99932 | pOPINK-OTUD6B (full-length, aa 1-293) sequence 6849 bps
TGGCGAATGGG
[124 nt withheld, positions 12-135]
C
[91 nt withheld, positions 137-227]
A
[49 nt withheld, positions 229-277]
CCTTTGACGTTGGAGTCCACGTTCTTT
[37 nt withheld, positions 305-341]
ACCCTATCTCGGTCTATTCTTTTGATTTATAAGGGATTTTGCCGATTTCGGCCTATTGGTTAAAAAATGA
GCTGATTTAACAAAAATTTAACGCGAATTTTAACAAAATATTAACGTTTACAATTTCAGGTGGCACTTTT
CGGGGAAATGTGCGCGGAACCCCTATTTGTTTATTTTTCTAAATACATTCAAATATGTATCCGCTCATGA
ATTAATTCTTAGAAAAACTCATCGAGCATCAAATGAAACTGCAATTTATTCATATCAGGATTATCAATAC
CATATTTTTGAAAAAGCCGTTTCTGTAATGAAGGAGAAAACTCACCGAGGCAGTTCCATAGGATGGCAAG
ATCCTGGTATCGGTCTGCGATTCCGACTCGTCCAACATCAATACAACCTATTAATTTCCCCTCGTCAAAA
ATAAGGTTATCAAGTGAGAAATCACCATGAGTGACGACTGAATCCGGTGAGAATGGCAAAAGTTTATGCA
TTTCTTTCCAGACTTGTTCAACAGGCCAGCCATTACGCTCGTCATCAAAATCACTCGCATCAACCAAACC
GTTATTCATTCGTGATTGCGCCTGAGCGAGACGAAATACGCGATCGCTGTTAAAAGGACAATTACAAACA
GGAATCGAATGCAACCGGCGCAGGAACACTGCCAGCGCATCAACAATATTTTCACCTGAATCAGGATATT
CTTCTAATACCTGGAATGCTGTTTTCCCGGGGATCGCAGTGGTGAGTAACCATGCATCATCAGGAGTACG
GATAAAATGCTTGATGGTCGGAAGAGGCATAAATTCCGTCAGCCAGTTTAGTCTGACCATCTCATCTGTA
ACATCATTGGCAACGCTACCTTTGCCATGTTTCAGAAACAACTCTGGCGCATCGGGCTTCCCATACAATC
GATAGATTGTCGCACCTGATTGCCCGACATTATCGCGAGCCCATTTATACCCATATAAATCAGCATCCAT
GTTGGAATTTAATCGCGGCCTAGAGCAAGACGTTTCCCGTTGAATATGGCTCATAACACCCCTTGTATTA
CTGTTTATGTAAGCAGACAGTTTTATTGTTCATGACCAAAATCCCTTAACGTGAGTTTTCGTTCCACTGA
GCGTCAGACCCCGTAGAAAAGATCAAAGGATCTTCTTGAGATCCTTTTTTTCTGCGCGTAATCTGCTGCT
TGCAAACAAAAAAACCACCGCTACCAGCGGTGGTTTGTTTGCCGGATCAAGAGCTACCAACTCTTTTTCC
GAAGGTAACTGGCTTCAGCAGAGCGCAGATACCAAATACTGTCCTTCTAGTGTAGCCGTAGTTAGGCCAC
CACTTCAAGAACTCTGTAGCACCGCCTACATACCTCGCTCTGCTAATCCTGTTACCAGTGGCTGCTGCCA
GTGGCGATAAGTCGTGTCTTACCGGGTTGGACTCAAGACGATAGTTACCGGATAAGGCGCAGCGGTCGGG
CTGAACGGGGGGTTCGTGCACACAGCCCAGCTTGGAGCGAACGACCTACACCGAACTGAGATACCTACAG
CGTGAGCTATGAGAAAGCGCCACGCTTCCCGAAGGGAGAAAGGCGGACAGGTATCCGGTAAGCGGCAGGG
TCGGAACAGGAGAGCGCACGAGGGAGCTTCCAGGGGGAAACGCCTGGTATCTTTATAGTCCTGTCGGGTT
TCGCCACCTCTGACTTGAGCGTCGATTTTTGTGATGCTCGTCAGGGGGGCGGAGCCTATGGAAAAACGCC
AGCAACGCGGCCTTTTTACGGTTCCTGGCCTTTTGCTGGCCTTTTGCTCACATGTTCTTTCCTGCGTTAT
CCCCTGATTCTGTGGATAACCGTATTACCGCCTTTGAGTGAGCTGATACCGCTCGCCGCAGCCGAACGAC
CGAGCGCAGCGAGTCAGTGAGCGAGGAAGCGGAAGAGCGCCTGATGCGGTATTTTCTCCTTACGCATCTG
TGCGGTATTTCACACCGCATATATGGTGCACTCTCAGTACAATCTGCTCTGATGCCGCATAGTTAAGCCA
GTATACACTCCGCTATCGCTACGTGACTGGGTCATGGCTGCGCCCCGACACCCGCCAACACCCGCTGACG
CGCCCTGACGGGCTTGTCTGCTCCCGGCATCCGCTTACAGACAAGCTGTGACCGTCTCCGGGAGCTGCAT
GTGTCAGAGGTTTTCACCGTCATCACCGAAACGCGCGAGGCAGCTGCGGTAAAGCTCATCAGCGTGGTCG
TGAAGCGATTCACAGATGTCTGCCTGTTCATCCGCGTCCAGCTCGTTGAGTTTCTCCAGAAGCGTTAATG
TCTGGCTTCTGATAAAGCGGGCCATGTTAAGGGCGGTTTTTTCCTGTTTGGTCACTGATGCCTCCGTGTA
AGGGGGATTTCTGTTCATGGGGGTAATGATACCGATGAAACGAGAGAGGATGCTCACGATACGGGTTACT
GATGATGAACATGCCCGGTTACTGGAACGTTGTGAGGGTAAACAACTGGCGGTATGGATGCGGCGGGACC
AGAGAAAAATCACTCAGGGTCAATGCCAGCGCTTCGTTAATACAGATGTAGGTGTTCCACAGGGTAGCCA
GCAGCATCCTGCGATGCAGATCCGGAACATAATGGTGCAGGGCGCTGACTTCCGCGTTTCCAGACTTTAC
GAAACACGGAAACCGAAGACCATTCATGTTGTTGCTCAGGTCGCAGACGTTTTGCAGCAGCAGTCGCTTC
ACGTTCGCTCGCGTATCGGTGATTCATTCTGCTAACCAGTAAGGCAACCCCGCCAGCCTAGCCGGGTCCT
CAACGACAGGAGCACGATCATGCGCACCCGTGGGGCCGCCATGCCGGCGATAATGGCCTGCTTCTCGCCG
AAACGTTTGGTGGCGGGACCAGTGACGAAGGCTTGAGCGAGGGCGTGCAAGATTCCGAATACCGCAAGCG
ACAGGCCGATCATCGTCGCGCTCCAGCGAAAGCGGTCCTCGCCGAAAATGACCCAGAGCGCTGCCGGCAC
CTGTCCTACGAGTTGCATGATAAAGAAGACAGTCATAAGTGCGGCGACGATAGTCATGCCCCGCGCCCAC
CGGAAGGAGCTGACTGGGTTGAAGGCTCTCAAGGGCATCGGTCGAGATCCCGGTGCCTAATGAGTGAGCT
AACTTACATTAATTGCGTTGCGCTCACTGCCCGCTTTCCAGTCGGGAAACCTGTCGTGCCAGCTGCATTA
ATGAATCGGCCAACGCGCGGGGAGAGGCGGTTTGCGTATTGGGCGCCAGGGTGGTTTTTCTTTTCACCAG
TGAGACGGGCAACAGCTGATTGCCCTTCACCGCCTGGCCCTGAGAGAGTTGCAGCAAGCGGTCCACGCTG
GTTTGCCCCAGCAGGCGAAAATCCTGTTTGATGGTGGTTAACGGCGGGATATAACATGAGCTGTCTTCGG
TATCGTCGTATCCCACTACCGAGATATCCGCACCAACGCGCAGCCCGGACTCGGTAATGGCGCGCATTGC
GCCCAGCGCCATCTGATCGTTGGCAACCAGCATCGCAGTGGGAACGATGCCCTCATTCAGCATTTGCATG
GTTTGTTGAAAACCGGACATGGCACTCCAGTCGCCTTCCCGTTCCGCTATCGGCTGAATTTGATTGCGAG
TGAGATATTTATGCCAGCCAGCCAGACGCAGACGCGCCGAGACAGAACTTAATGGGCCCGCTAACAGCGC
GATTTGCTGGTGACCCAATGCGACCAGATGCTCCACGCCCAGTCGCGTACCGTCTTCATGGGAGAAAATA
ATACTGTTGATGGGTGTCTGGTCAGAGACATCAAGAAATAACGCCGGAACATTAGTGCAGGCAGCTTCCA
CAGCAATGGCATCCTGGTCATCCAGCGGATAGTTAATGATCAGCCCACTGACGCGTTGCGCGAGAAGATT
GTGCACCGCCGCTTTACAGGCTTCGACGCCGCTTCGTTCTACCATCGACACCACCACGCTGGCACCCAGT
TGATCGGCGCGAGATTTAATCGCCGCGACAATTTGCGACGGCGCGTGCAGGGCCAGACTGGAGGTGGCAA
CGCCAATCAGCAACGACTGTTTGCCCGCCAGTTGTTGTGCCACGCGGTTGGGAATGTAATTCAGCTCCGC
CATCGCCGCTTCCACTTTTTCCCGCGTTTTCGCAGAAACGTGGCTGGCCTGGTTCACCACGCGGGAAACG
GTCTGATAAGAGACACCGGCATACTCTGCGACATCGTATAACGTTACTGGTTTCACATTCACCACCCTGA
ATTGACTCTCTTCCGGGCGCTATCATGCCATACCGCGAAAGGTTTTGCGCCATTCGATGGTGTCCGGGAT
CTCGACGCTCTCCCTTATGCGACTCCTGCATTAGGAAGCAGCCCAGTAGTAGGTTGAGGCCGTTGAGCAC
CGCCGCCGCAAGGAATGGTGCATGCAAGGAGATGGCGCCCAACAGTCCCCCGGCCACGGGGCCTGCCACC
ATACCCACGCCGAAACAAGCGCTCATGAGCCCGAAGTGGCGAGCCCGATCTTCCCCATCGGTGATGTCGG
CGATATAGGCGCCAGCAACCGCACCTGTGGCGCCGGTGATGCCGGCCACGATGCGTCCGGCGTAGAGGAT
CGAGATCTCGATCCCGCGAAATTAATACGACTCACTATAGGGGAATTGTGAGCGGATAACAATTCCCCTC
TAGAAATAATTTTGTTTAACTTTAAGAAGGAGATATACCATGGCACATCACCATCACCATCACATGTCCC
CTATACTAGGTTATTGGAAAATTAAGGGCCTTGTGCAACCCACTCGACTTCTTTTGGAATATCTTGAAGA
AAAATATGAAGAGCATTTGTATGAGCGCGATGAAGGTGATAAATGGCGAAACAAAAAGTTTGAATTGGGT
TTGGAGTTTCCCAATCTTCCTTATTATATTGATGGTGATGTTAAATTAACACAGTCTATGGCCATCATAC
GTTATATAGCTGACAAGCACAACATGTTGGGTGGTTGTCCAAAAGAGCGTGCAGAGATTTCAATGCTTGA
AGGAGCGGTTTTGGATATTAGATACGGTGTTTCGAGAATTGCATATAGTAAAGACTTTGAAACTCTCAAA
GTTGATTTTCTTAGCAAGCTACCTGAAATGCTGAAAATGTTCGAAGATCGTTTATGTCATAAAACATATT
TAAATGGTGATCATGTAACCCATCCTGACTTCATGTTGTATGACGCTCTTGATGTTGTTTTATACATGGA
CCCAATGTGCCTGGATGCGTTCCCAAAATTAGTTTGTTTTAAAAAACGTATTGAAGCTATCCCACAAATT
GATAAGTACTTGAAATCCAGCAAGTATATAGCATGGCCTTTGCAGGGCTGGCAAGCCACGTTTGGTGGTG
GCGACCATCCTCCAAAATCGGATCTGAGCAGCGGTCTGGAAGTTCTGTTTCAGGGCCCGATGGAGGCGGT
ATTGACCGAAGAGCTTGATGAGGAAGAGCAGCTGCTGAGAAGGCATCGCAAAGAGAAGAAGGAGTTGCAA
GCCAAAATTCAGGGCATGAAGAATGCTGTTCCCAAGAATGACAAGAAGAGGAGGAAGCAGCTCACCGAAG
ATGTGGCCAAGTTGGAAAAAGAAATGGAACAGAAACATAGAGAGGAACTGGAGCAATTGAAGCTGACTAC
TAAGGAGAATAAGATAGATTCTGTTGCTGTTAACATTTCAAACTTGGTGCTTGAGAATCAGCCACCTCGG
ATATCAAAAGCACAAAAGAGACGGGAAAAGAAAGCTGCATTGGAAAAGGAGCGAGAAGAACGGATAGCTG
AAGCTGAAATTGAAAACTTAACAGGAGCCAGACATATGGAAAGTGAGAAACTTGCTCAAATATTGGCAGC
TAGACAGTTAGAAATTAAACAGATTCCATCTGATGGCCACTGTATGTATAAAGCCATTGAAGATCAACTG
AAAGAAAAGGATTGTGCTCTGACTGTGGTTGCCTTGAGAAGTCAGACCGCTGAGTATATGCAAAGCCATG
TGGAAGACTTTCTGCCATTTTTAACAAACCCTAATACAGGAGATATGTATACTCCAGAAGAATTTCAGAA
GTACTGTGAAGATATTGTAAACACAGCTGCATGGGGAGGTCAGCTTGAGCTAAGAGCTCTGTCTCACATT
TTACAAACACCAATAGAGATAATACAGGCAGATTCTCCTCCCATTATAGTTGGTGAAGAATATTCAAAAA
AACCACTAATACTTGTATATATGAGACATGCATATGGCTTAGGAGAACATTATAATTCGGTTACACGGTT
GGTAAACATAGTTACTGAAAATTGCAGCTAAAGCTTTCTAGACCATTTAAACACCACCACCACCACCACT
GAGATCCGGCTGCTAACAAAGCCCGAAAGGAAGCTGAGTTGGCTGCTGCCACCGCTGAGCAATAACTAGC
ATAACCCCTTGGGGCCTCTAAACGGGTCTTGAGGGGTTTTTTGCTGAAAGGAGGAACTATATCCGGAT
