>Addgene plasmid #61418 | pOPINK-OTUD6B (full-length, aa 1-293) | addgene partial sequence | sequence record 101900 | T7term 5'-GCTAGTTATTGCTCAGCGG-3'
CATTTCAAACTTGGTGCTTGAGAATCAGCCACCTCGGATATCAAAAGCACAAAAGAGACGGGAAAAGAAA
GCTGCATTGGAAAAGGAGCGAGAAGAACGGATAGCTGAAGCTGAAATTGAAAACTTAACAGGAGCCAGAC
ATATGGAAAGTGAGAAACTTGCTCAAATATTGGCAGCTAGACAGTTAGAAATTAAACAGATTCCATCTGA
TGGCCACTGTATGTATAAAGCCATTGAAGATCAACTGAAAGAAAAGGATTGTGCTCTGACTGTGGTTGCC
TTGAGAAGTCAGACCGCTGAGTATATGCAAAGCCATGTGGAAGACTTTCTGCCATTTTTAACAAACCCTA
ATACAGGAGATATGTATACTCCAGAAGAATTTCAGAAGTACTGTGAAGATATTGTAAACACAGCTGCATG
GGGAGGTCAGCTTGAGCTAAGAGCTCTGTCTCACATTTTACAAACACCAATAGAGATAATACAGGCAGAT
TCTCCTCCCATTATAGTTGGTGAAGAATATTCAAAAAAACCACTAATACTTGTATATATGAGACATGCAT
ATGGCTTAGGAGAACATTATAATTCGGTTACACGGTTGGTAAACATAGTTACTGAAAATTGCAGCTAAAG
CTTTCTAGACCATTTAAACACCACCACCACCACCACTGAGATCCGGCTGCT
