>Addgene plasmid #61418 | pOPINK-OTUD6B (full-length, aa 1-293) | addgene partial sequence | sequence record 102881 | T7 5'-TAATACGACTCACTATAGGG-3'
CTTTAAGAAGGAGATATACCATGGCACATCACCATCACCATCACATGTCCCCTATACTAGGTTATTGGAA
AATTAAGGGCCTTGTGCAACCCACTCGACTTCTTTTGGAATATCTTGAAGAAAAATATGAAGAGCATTTG
TATGAGCGCGATGAAGGTGATAAATGGCGAAACAAAAAGTTTGAATTGGGTTTGGAGTTTCCCAATCTTC
CTTATTATATTGATGGTGATGTTAAATTAACACAGTCTATGGCCATCATACGTTATATAGCTGACAAGCA
CAACATGTTGGGTGGTTGTCCAAAAGAGCGTGCAGAGATTTCAATGCTTGAAGGAGCGGTTTTGGATATT
AGATACGGTGTTTCGAGAATTGCATATAGTAAAGACTTTGAAACTCTCAAAGTTGATTTTCTTAGCAAGC
TACCTGAAATGCTGAAAATGTTCGAAGATCGTTTATGTCATAAAACATATTTAAATGGTGATCATGTAAC
CCATCCTGACTTCATGTTGTATGACGCTCTTGATGTTGTTTTATACATGGACCCAATGTGCCTGGATGCG
TTCCCAAAATTAGTTTGTTTTAAAAAACGTATTGAAGCTATCCCACAAATTGATAAGTACTTGAAATCCA
GCAAGTATATAGCATGGCCTTTGCAGGGCTGGCAAGCCACGTTT
