>Addgene plasmid #61418 | pOPINK-OTUD6B (full-length, aa 1-293) | addgene partial sequence | sequence record 104250 | pGEX5 5'-GGGCTGGCAAGCCACGTTTGGTG-3'
TCGGATCTGAGCAGCGGTCTGGAAGTTCTGTTTCAGGGCCCGATGGAGGCGGTATTGACCGAAGAGCTTG
ATGAGGAAGAGCAGCTGCTGAGAAGGCATCGCAAAGAGAAGAAGGAGTTGCAAGCCAAAATTCAGGGCAT
GAAGAATGCTGTTCCCAAGAATGACAAGAAGAGGAGGAAGCAGCTCACCGAAGATGTGGCCAAGTTGGAA
AAAGAAATGGAACAGAAACATAGAGAGGAACTGGAGCAATTGAAGCTGACTACTAAGGAGAATAAGATAG
ATTCTGTTGCTGTTAACATTTCAAACTTGGTGCTTGAGAATCAGCCACCTCGGATATCAAAAGCACAAAA
GAGACGGGAAAAGAAAGCTGCATTGGAAAAGGAGCGAGAAGAACGGATAGCTGAAGCTGAAATTGAAAAC
TTAACAGGAGCCAGACATATGGAAAGTGAGAAACTTGCTCAAATATTGGCAGCTAGACAGTTAGAAATTA
AACAGATTCCATCTGATGGCCACTGTATGTATAAAGCCATTGAAGATCAACTGAAAGAAAAGGATTGTGC
TCTGACTGTGGTTGCCTTGAGAAGTCAGACCGCTGAGTATATGCAAAGCCATGTGGAAGACTTTCTGCCA
TTTTTAACAAACCCTAATACAGGAGATATGTATACTCCAGAAGAATTTCAGAAGTACTGTGAAGATATTG
TAAACACAGCTGCAT
